Addgene plasmid #71107: pDEST-FRT-TO-GFP-PALB2 KR
Purpose: mammalian expression of GFP-PALB2 mutant. (first 8 Lysine residues mutated to Arginine)
Depositing lab: Daniel Durocher. Depositing organization: Sinai Health System. Publication: A mechanism for the suppression of homologous recombination in G1 cells. Orthwein A, Noordermeer SM, Wilson MD, Landry S, Enchev RI, Sherker A, Munro M, Pinder J, Salsman J, Dellaire G, Xia B, Peter M, Durocher D. Nature. 2015 Dec 9. doi: 10.1038/nature16142. PubMed 26649820.
Backbone
  Vector backbone: pDEST-GFP
  Vector type: Mammalian Expression
Growth in bacteria
  Bacterial resistance: Ampicillin, 100 μg/mL
  Growth temperature: 37°C
  Growth strain: DH5alpha
  Copy number: High Copy
Gene/Insert
  Gene/Insert name: PALB2
  Species: H. sapiens (human)
  Mutation: first 8 Lysine residues mutated to Arginine (K14-16-18-20-25-30-43-45)
  Entrez Gene: PALB2 (a.k.a. BROVCA5, FANCN, PNCA3)
  Promoter: CMV/TO
  Tag / fusion protein: GFP (N terminal on insert)
  Cloning method: Gateway Cloning
  Sequencing primers: 5′ EGFP-C; 3′ BGH-rev
Terms and licenses: Academic/Nonprofit Terms; Industry Terms: Not Available to Industry
How to cite: pDEST-FRT-TO-GFP-PALB2 KR was a gift from Daniel Durocher (Addgene plasmid # 71107 ; http://n2t.net/addgene:71107 ; RRID:Addgene_71107)
