[The description below was written by a language model from this plasmid's Addgene catalogue record and pLannotate feature annotations shown in this document.]
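Description:
pDEST-FRT-TO-GFP-PALB2 KR is a 9.5 kb mammalian expression plasmid built on the pDEST-GFP Gateway destination backbone. It carries human PALB2 fused at its N terminus to EGFP. It is propagated in E. coli as a high-copy plasmid through a ColE1/pUC-type origin and selected with ampicillin via the β-lactamase gene. The PALB2 coding sequence was introduced by Gateway recombination, and it is flanked by the resulting attB1 and attB2 sites, with attB1 forming the linker between EGFP and PALB2.

Expression is driven by the CMV enhancer and promoter followed by tet operator sequences (CMV/TO). The feature annotation picks these operators up as short PLtetO-1 and TRE fragments. In cells expressing the Tet repressor, this arrangement keeps transcription off until tetracycline or doxycycline is added, whereas in cells lacking the repressor the promoter acts constitutively. A bGH polyadenylation signal terminates the transcript.

Downstream lies an FRT site directly followed by a hygromycin resistance gene and an SV40 poly(A) signal, with no annotated promoter immediately in front of it. This layout is typical of systems in which FLP recombinase inserts the plasmid at a genomic FRT landing site, activating hygromycin resistance and yielding isogenic, inducible stable lines.

The "KR" insert has the first eight lysines of PALB2 (positions 14, 16, 18, 20, 25, 30, 43 and 45) changed to arginine. PALB2 recruits BRCA2 and RAD51 to DNA breaks during homologous recombination repair. The record gives the purpose only as mammalian expression of the GFP-PALB2 mutant, and the GFP tag allows the mutant protein to be visualised in cells.
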