Features (pLannotate 1.2.2; 25 found; start..end, strand, type, name):
     28..80      -  misc_feature   bom (fragment): basis of mobility region from pBR322
    235..614     +  enhancer       CMV enhancer: human cytomegalovirus immediate early enhancer
    615..818     +  promoter       CMV promoter: human cytomegalovirus (CMV) immediate early promoter
    820..839     +  promoter       PLtetO-1 promoter (fragment): modified phage lambda PL promoter with tet operator sites (Lutz and Bujard, 1997)
    841..860     +  promoter       PLtetO-1 promoter (fragment): modified phage lambda PL promoter with tet operator sites (Lutz and Bujard, 1997)
    868..901     +  promoter       TRE3GV promoter (fragment): 3rd-generation Tet-responsive promoter that can be activated by binding of Tet-On® 3G, optimized for retroviral and lentiviral vectors
    990..1706    +  CDS            EGFP: EGFP is a basic (constitutively fluorescent) green fluorescent protein published in 1996, derived from Aequorea victoria. It is reported to be a rapidly-maturing weak dimer with moderate acid sensitivity.
   1716..1740    +  protein_bind   attB1: mutant version of attB; recombination site for the Gateway® BP reaction BP Clonase™
   1746..5303    +  CDS            PALB2: PALB2_HUMAN - Also known as FANCN. Experimental evidence at protein level: Swiss-Prot protein existence level 1. Plays a critical role in homologous recombination repair (HRR) through its ability to recruit BRCA2 and RAD51 to DNA breaks (PubMed:16793542, PubMed:19423707, PubMed:19369211, PubMed:22941656, PubMed:24141787, PubMed:28319063). Strongly stimulates the DNA strand- invasion activity of RAD51, stabilizes the nucleoprotein filament against a disruptive BRC3-BRC4 polypeptide and helps RAD51 to overcome the suppressive effect of replication protein A (RPA) (PubMed:20871615). Functionally
   5307..5427    -  protein_bind   attR3: mutant version of attR; recombination site for the Gateway® LR reaction LR Clonase™
   5409..5429    -  protein_bind   attB2: mutant version of attB; core recombination site for the Gateway® BP reaction BP Clonase™
   5478..5702    +  polyA_signal   bGH poly(A) signal: bovine growth hormone polyadenylation signal
   5706..5727    +  promoter       SV40 promoter (fragment): SV40 enhancer and early promoter
   5748..5981    +  rep_origin     f1 ori (fragment) (sequence partly withheld): f1 bacteriophage origin of replication; arrow indicates direction of (+) strand synthesis
   5986..6033    +  protein_bind   FRT: FLP-mediated recombination occurs in the 8-bp core sequence TCTAGAAA (Turan and Bode, 2011). FLP recombinase from the Saccharomyces cerevisiae 2μ plasmid
   6041..7063    +  CDS            HygR: aminoglycoside phosphotransferase from E. coli; aph(4)-Ia; confers resistance to hygromycin
   7073..7198    +  CDS            ble (fragment): BLE_KLEPN - Experimental evidence at protein level: Swiss-Prot protein existence level 1. Binding protein with a strong affinity to the bleomycin family of antibiotics. Binds to CL990; an antimitotic-antibiotic compound. From Klebsiella pneumoniae.
   7193..7314    +  polyA_signal   SV40 poly(A) signal: SV40 polyadenylation signal
   7387..7403    -  protein_bind   lac operator: The lac repressor binds to the lac operator to inhibit transcription in E. coli. This inhibition can be relieved by adding lactose or isopropyl-β-D-thiogalactopyranoside (IPTG). lac repressor encoded by lacI
   7411..7441    -  promoter       lac promoter: promoter for the E. coli lac operon
   7456..7477    -  protein_bind   CAP binding site: CAP binding activates transcription in the presence of cAMP. E. coli catabolite activator protein
   7490..7582    -  CDS            lacI (fragment): lac repressor; lacI; The lac repressor binds to the lac operator to inhibit transcription in E. coli. This inhibition can be relieved by adding lactose or isopropyl-β-D-thiogalactopyranoside (IPTG).
   7765..8353    -  rep_origin     ori: high-copy-number ColE1/pMB1/pBR322/pUC origin of replication
   8524..9384    -  CDS            AmpR: β-lactamase; bla; confers resistance to ampicillin, carbenicillin, and related antibiotics
   9385..9489    -  promoter       AmpR promoter: bla
>Addgene plasmid #71107 | pDEST-FRT-TO-GFP-PALB2 KR | depositor full sequence | sequence record 193376 | pDEST-FRT-TO-GFP-PALB2 KR sequence 9520 bps
GACGGATCGGGAGATCTCCCGATCCCCTATGGTGCACTCTCAGTACAATCTGCTCTGATGCCGCATAGTT
AAGCCAGTATCTGCTCCCTGCTTGTGTGTTGGAGGTCGCTGAGTAGTGCGCGAGCAAAATTTAAGCTACA
ACAAGGCAAGGCTTGACCGACAATTGCATGAAGAATCTGCTTAGGGTTAGGCGTTTTGCGCTGCTTCGCG
ATGTACGGGCCAGATATACGCGTTGACATTGATTATTGACTAGTTATTAATAGTAATCAATTACGGGGTC
ATTAGTTCATAGCCCATATATGGAGTTCCGCGTTACATAACTTACGGTAAATGGCCCGCCTGGCTGACCG
CCCAACGACCCCCGCCCATTGACGTCAATAATGACGTATGTTCCCATAGTAACGCCAATAGGGACTTTCC
ATTGACGTCAATGGGTGGAGTATTTACGGTAAACTGCCCACTTGGCAGTACATCAAGTGTATCATATGCC
AAGTACGCCCCCTATTGACGTCAATGACGGTAAATGGCCCGCCTGGCATTATGCCCAGTACATGACCTTA
TGGGACTTTCCTACTTGGCAGTACATCTACGTATTAGTCATCGCTATTACCATGGTGATGCGGTTTTGGC
AGTACATCAATGGGCGTGGATAGCGGTTTGACTCACGGGGATTTCCAAGTCTCCACCCCATTGACGTCAA
TGGGAGTTTGTTTTGGCACCAAAATCAACGGGACTTTCCAAAATGTCGTAACAACTCCGCCCCATTGACG
CAAATGGGCGGTAGGCGTGTACGGTGGGAGGTCTATATAAGCAGAGCTCTCCCTATCAGTGATAGAGATC
TCCCTATCAGTGATAGAGATCGTCGACGAGCTCGTTTAGTGAACCGTCAGATCGCCTGGAGACGCCATCC
ACGCTGTTTTGACCTCCATAGAAGACACCGGGACCGATCCAGCCTCCGGACTCTAGCGTTTAAACTTAAG
CTTGGTACCATGGTGAGCAAGGGCGAGGAGCTGTTCACCGGGGTGGTGCCCATCCTGGTCGAGCTGGACG
GCGACGTAAACGGCCACAAGTTCAGCGTGTCCGGCGAGGGCGAGGGCGATGCCACCTACGGCAAGCTGAC
CCTGAAGTTCATCTGCACCACCGGCAAGCTGCCCGTGCCCTGGCCCACCCTCGTGACCACCCTGACCTAC
GGCGTGCAGTGCTTCAGCCGCTACCCCGACCACATGAAGCAGCACGACTTCTTCAAGTCCGCCATGCCCG
AAGGCTACGTCCAGGAGCGCACCATCTTCTTCAAGGACGACGGCAACTACAAGACCCGCGCCGAGGTGAA
GTTCGAGGGCGACACCCTGGTGAACCGCATCGAGCTGAAGGGCATCGACTTCAAGGAGGACGGCAACATC
CTGGGGCACAAGCTGGAGTACAACTACAACAGCCACAACGTCTATATCATGGCCGACAAGCAGAAGAACG
GCATCAAGGTGAACTTCAAGATCCGCCACAACATCGAGGACGGCAGCGTGCAGCTCGCCGACCACTACCA
GCAGAACACCCCCATCGGCGACGGCCCCGTGCTGCTGCCCGACAACCACTACCTGAGCACCCAGTCCGCC
CTGAGCAAAGACCCCAACGAGAAGCGCGATCACATGGTCCTGCTGGAGTTCGTGACCGCCGCCGGGATCA
CTCTCGGCATGGACGAGCTGTACAAGGGCGCGCCCACAAGTTTGTACAAAAAAGCAGGCTCCACCATGGA
CGAGCCTCCCGGGAAGCCCCTCAGCTGTGAGGAGAGGGAAAGGTTAAGGGAGAGATTAGCATTCTTGAGA
AGGGAATACAGCAGGACACTAGCCCGCCTTCAGCGTGCCCAAAGAGCTGAAAGGATTAGGCATTCTATTA
AGAAAACAGTAGAAGAACAAGATTGTTTGTCTCAGCAGGATCTCTCACCGCAGCTAAAACACTCAGAACC
TAAAAATAAAATATGTGTTTATGACAAGTTACACATCAAAACCCATCTTGATGAAGAAACTGGAGAAAAG
ACATCTATCACACTTGATGTTGGGCCTGAGTCCTTTAACCCTGGAGATGGCCCAGGAGGATTACCTATAC
AAAGAACAGATGACACCCAAGAACATTTTCCCCACAGGGTCAGTGACCCTAGTGGTGAGCAAAAGCAGAA
GCTGCCAAGCAGAAGAAAGAAGCAGCAGAAGAGGACATTTATTTCACAGGAGAGAGACTGTGTCTTTGGC
ACTGATTCACTCAGATTGTCTGGGAAAAGACTAAAGGAACAGGAAGAAATCAGTAGCAAAAATCCTGCTA
GATCACCAGTAACTGAAATAAGAACTCACCTTTTAAGTCTTAAATCTGAACTTCCAGATTCTCCAGAACC
AGTTACAGAAATTAATGAAGACAGTGTATTAATTCCACCAACTGCCCAACCAGAAAAAGGTGTTGATACA
TTCCTAAGAAGACCTAATTTCACCAGGGCGACTACAGTTCCTTTACAGACTCTATCAGATAGCGGTAGTA
GTCAGCACCTTGAACACATTCCTCCTAAAGGTAGCAGTGAACTTACTACTCACGACCTAAAAAACATTAG
ATTTACTTCACCTGTAAGTTTGGAGGCACAAGGCAAAAAAATGACTGTCTCTACAGATAACCTCCTTGTA
AATAAAGCTATAAGTAAAAGTGGCCAACTGCCCACAAGTTCTAATTTAGAGGCAAATATTTCATGTTCTC
TAAATGAACTCACCTACAATAACTTACCAGCAAATGAAAACCAAAACTTAAAAGAACAAAATCAAACAGA
GAAATCTTTAAAATCTCCCAGTGACACTCTTGATGGCAGGAATGAAAATCTTCAGGAAAGTGAGATTCTA
AGTCAACCTAAGAGTCTTAGCCTGGAAGCAACCTCTCCTCTTTCTGCAGAAAAACATTCTTGCACAGTGC
CTGAAGGCCTTCTGTTTCCTGCAGAATATTATGTTAGAACAACACGAAGCATGTCCAATTGCCAGAGGAA
AGTAGCCGTGGAGGCTGTCATTCAGAGTCATTTGGATGTCAAGAAAAAAGGGTTTAAAAATAAAAATAAG
GATGCAAGTAAAAATTTAAACCTTTCCAATGAGGAAACTGACCAAAGTGAAATTAGGATGTCTGGCACAT
GCACAGGACAACCAAGTTCAAGAACCTCTCAGAAACTTCTCTCATTAACTAAAGTCAGCTCTCCCGCTGG
GCCCACTGAAGATAATGACTTGTCTAGGAAGGCAGTTGCCCAAGCACCTGGTAGAAGATACACAGGAAAA
AGAAAATCAGCCTGCACCCCAGCATCAGATCATTGTGAACCACTTTTGCCAACTTCTAGCCTGTCGATTG
TTAACAGGTCCAAGGAAGAGGTCACATCACATAAATATCAGCACGAAAAATTATTTATTCAAGTGAAAGG
GAAGAAAAGTCGTCATCAAAAAGAGGATTCCCTTTCTTGGAGTAATAGTGCTTATTTATCCTTGGATGAT
GATGCTTTCACGGCTCCATTTCATAGGGATGGAATGCTGAGTTTAAAGCAACTACTGTCTTTTCTCAGTA
TCACAGACTTTCAGTTACCTGATGAAGACTTTGGACCTCTTAAGCTTGAAAAAGTGAAGTCCTGCTCAGA
AAAACCAGTGGAGCCCTTTGAGTCAAAAATGTTTGGAGAGAGACATCTTAAAGAGGGAAGCTGTATTTTT
CCAGAGGAACTGAGTCCTAAACGCATGGATACAGAAATGGAGGACTTAGAAGAGGACCTTATTGTTCTAC
CAGGAAAATCACATCCCAAAAGGCCAAACTCGCAAAGCCAGCATACAAAGACGGGCCTTTCTTCATCCAT
ATTACTTTATACTCCTTTAAATACGGTTGCGCCTGATGATAATGACAGGCCTACCACAGACATGTGTTCA
CCTGCTTTCCCCATCTTAGGTACTACTCCAGCCTTTGGCCCTCAAGGCTCCTATGAAAAAGCATCTACAG
AAGTTGCTGGACGAACTTGCTGCACACCCCAACTTGCTCATTTGAAAGACTCAGTCTGTCTTGCCAGTGA
TACTAAACAATTCGACAGTTCAGGCAGCCCAGCAAAACCACATACCACCCTGCAAGTGTCAGGCAGGCAA
GGACAACCTACCTGTGACTGTGACTCTGTCCCGCCAGGAACACCTCCACCCATTGAGTCATTCACTTTTA
AAGAAAATCAGCTCTGTAGAAACACATGCCAGGAGCTGCATAAACATTCCGTCGAACAGACTGAAACAGC
AGAGCTTCCTGCTTCTGATAGCATAAACCCAGGCAACCTACAATTGGTTTCAGAGTTAAAGAATCCTTCA
GGTTCCTGTTCCGTAGATGTGAGTGCCATGTTTTGGGAAAGAGCCGGTTGTAAAGAGCCATGTATCATAA
CTGCTTGCGAAGATGTAGTTTCTCTTTGGAAAGCTCTGGATGCTTGGCAGTGGGAAAAACTTTATACCTG
GCACTTCGCAGAGGTTCCAGTATTACAGATAGTTCCAGTGCCTGATGTGTATAATCTCGTGTGTGTAGCT
TTGGGAAATTTGGAAATCAGAGAGATCAGGGCATTGTTTTGTTCCTCTGATGATGAAAGTGAAAAGCAAG
TACTACTGAAGTCTGGAAATATAAAAGCTGTGCTTGGCCTGACAAAGAGGAGGCTAGTTAGTAGCAGTGG
GACCCTTTCTGATCAACAAGTAGAAGTCATGACGTTTGCAGAAGATGGAGGAGGCAAAGAAAACCAATTT
TTGATGCCCCCTGAGGAGACTATACTAACTTTTGCTGAGGTCCAAGGGATGCAAGAAGCTCTGCTTGGTA
CTACTATTATGAACAACATTGTTATTTGGAATTTAAAAACTGGTCAACTCCTGAAAAAGATGCACATTGA
TGATTCTTACCAAGCTTCAGTCTGTCACAAAGCCTATTCTGAAATGGGGCTTCTCTTTATTGTCCTGAGT
CATCCCTGTGCCAAAGAGAGTGAGTCGTTGCGAAGCCCTGTGTTTCAGCTCATTGTGATTAACCCTAAGA
CGACTCTCAGCGTGGGTGTGATGCTGTACTGTCTTCCTCCAGGGCAGGCTGGCAGGTTCCTGGAAGGTGA
CGTGAAAGATCACTGTGCAGCAGCAATCTTGACTTCTGGAACAATTGCCATTTGGGACTTACTTCTCGGT
CAGTGTACTGCCCTCCTCCCACCTGTCTCTGACCAACATTGGTCTTTTGTGAAATGGTCGGGTACAGACT
CTCATTTGCTGGCTGGACAAAAAGATGGAAATATATTTGTATACCACTATTCATAAATAGTGACTGGATA
TGTTGTGTTTTACAGTATTATGTAGTCTGTTTTTTATGCAAAATCTAATTTAATATATTGATATTTATAT
CATTTTACGTTTCTCGTTCAGCTTTCTTGTACAAAGTGGTGTGACTCGAGTCTAGAGGGCCCGTTTAAAC
CCGCTGATCAGCCTCGACTGTGCCTTCTAGTTGCCAGCCATCTGTTGTTTGCCCCTCCCCCGTGCCTTCC
TTGACCCTGGAAGGTGCCACTCCCACTGTCCTTTCCTAATAAAATGAGGAAATTGCATCGCATTGTCTGA
GTAGGTGTCATTCTATTCTGGGGGGTGGGGTGGGGCAGGACAGCAAGGGGGAGGATTGGGAAGACAATAG
CAGGCATGCTGGGGATGCGGTGGGCTCTATGGCTTCTGAGGCGGAAAGAACCAGCTGGGGCTCTAGGGGG
TATCCCC
[124 nt withheld, positions 5748-5871]
C
[91 nt withheld, positions 5873-5963]
AGGGTGATGGTTCACGTACCTAGAAGTTCCTATTCCGAAGTTCCTATTCTCTAGAAAGTATAGGAACTTC
CTTGGCCAAAAAGCCTGAACTCACCGCGACGTCTGTCGAGAAGTTTCTGATCGAAAAGTTCGACAGCGTC
TCCGACCTGATGCAGCTCTCGGAGGGCGAAGAATCTCGTGCTTTCAGCTTCGATGTAGGAGGGCGTGGAT
ATGTCCTGCGGGTAAATAGCTGCGCCGATGGTTTCTACAAAGATCGTTATGTTTATCGGCACTTTGCATC
GGCCGCGCTCCCGATTCCGGAAGTGCTTGACATTGGGGATTTCAGCGAGAGCCTGACCTATTGCATCTCC
CGCCGTGCACAGGGTGTCACGTTGCAAGACCTGCCTGAAACCGAACTGCCCGCTGTTCTGCAGCCGGTCG
CGGAGGCCATGGATGCGATCGCTGCGGCCGATCTTAGCCAGACGAGCGGGTTCGGCCCATTCGGACCGCA
AGGAATCGGTCAATACACTACATGGCGTGATTTCATATGCGCGATTGCTGATCCCCATGTGTATCACTGG
CAAACTGTGATGGACGACACCGTCAGTGCGTCCGTCGCGCAGGCTCTCGATGAGCTGATGCTTTGGGCCG
AGGACTGCCCCGAAGTCCGGCACCTCGTGCACGCGGATTTCGGCTCCAACAATGTCCTGACGGACAATGG
CCGCATAACAGCGGTCATTGACTGGAGCGAGGCGATGTTCGGGGATTCCCAATACGAGGTCGCCAACATC
TTCTTCTGGAGGCCGTGGTTGGCTTGTATGGAGCAGCAGACGCGCTACTTCGAGCGGAGGCATCCGGAGC
TTGCAGGATCGCCGCGGCTCCGGGCGTATATGCTCCGCATTGGTCTTGACCAACTCTATCAGAGCTTGGT
TGACGGCAATTTCGATGATGCAGCTTGGGCGCAGGGTCGATGCGACGCAATCGTCCGATCCGGAGCCGGG
ACTGTCGGGCGTACACAAATCGCCCGCAGAAGCGCGGCCGTCTGGACCGATGGCTGTGTAGAAGTACTCG
CCGATAGTGGAAACCGACGCCCCAGCACTCGTCCGAGGGCAAAGGAATAGCACGTACTACGAGATTTCGA
TTCCACCGCCGCCTTCTATGAAAGGTTGGGCTTCGGAATCGTTTTCCGGGACGCCGGCTGGATGATCCTC
CAGCGCGGGGATCTCATGCTGGAGTTCTTCGCCCACCCCAACTTGTTTATTGCAGCTTATAATGGTTACA
AATAAAGCAATAGCATCACAAATTTCACAAATAAAGCATTTTTTTCACTGCATTCTAGTTGTGGTTTGTC
CAAACTCATCAATGTATCTTATCATGTCTGTATACCGTCGACCTCTAGCTAGAGCTTGGCGTAATCATGG
TCATAGCTGTTTCCTGTGTGAAATTGTTATCCGCTCACAATTCCACACAACATACGAGCCGGAAGCATAA
AGTGTAAAGCCTGGGGTGCCTAATGAGTGAGCTAACTCACATTAATTGCGTTGCGCTCACTGCCCGCTTT
CCAGTCGGGAAACCTGTCGTGCCAGCTGCATTAATGAATCGGCCAACGCGCGGGGAGAGGCGGTTTGCGT
ATTGGGCGCTCTTCCGCTTCCTCGCTCACTGACTCGCTGCGCTCGGTCGTTCGGCTGCGGCGAGCGGTAT
CAGCTCACTCAAAGGCGGTAATACGGTTATCCACAGAATCAGGGGATAACGCAGGAAAGAACATGTGAGC
AAAAGGCCAGCAAAAGGCCAGGAACCGTAAAAAGGCCGCGTTGCTGGCGTTTTTCCATAGGCTCCGCCCC
CCTGACGAGCATCACAAAAATCGACGCTCAAGTCAGAGGTGGCGAAACCCGACAGGACTATAAAGATACC
AGGCGTTTCCCCCTGGAAGCTCCCTCGTGCGCTCTCCTGTTCCGACCCTGCCGCTTACCGGATACCTGTC
CGCCTTTCTCCCTTCGGGAAGCGTGGCGCTTTCTCATAGCTCACGCTGTAGGTATCTCAGTTCGGTGTAG
GTCGTTCGCTCCAAGCTGGGCTGTGTGCACGAACCCCCCGTTCAGCCCGACCGCTGCGCCTTATCCGGTA
ACTATCGTCTTGAGTCCAACCCGGTAAGACACGACTTATCGCCACTGGCAGCAGCCACTGGTAACAGGAT
TAGCAGAGCGAGGTATGTAGGCGGTGCTACAGAGTTCTTGAAGTGGTGGCCTAACTACGGCTACACTAGA
AGAACAGTATTTGGTATCTGCGCTCTGCTGAAGCCAGTTACCTTCGGAAAAAGAGTTGGTAGCTCTTGAT
CCGGCAAACAAACCACCGCTGGTAGCGGTGGTTTTTTTGTTTGCAAGCAGCAGATTACGCGCAGAAAAAA
AGGATCTCAAGAAGATCCTTTGATCTTTTCTACGGGGTCTGACGCTCAGTGGAACGAAAACTCACGTTAA
GGGATTTTGGTCATGAGATTATCAAAAAGGATCTTCACCTAGATCCTTTTAAATTAAAAATGAAGTTTTA
AATCAATCTAAAGTATATATGAGTAAACTTGGTCTGACAGTTACCAATGCTTAATCAGTGAGGCACCTAT
CTCAGCGATCTGTCTATTTCGTTCATCCATAGTTGCCTGACTCCCCGTCGTGTAGATAACTACGATACGG
GAGGGCTTACCATCTGGCCCCAGTGCTGCAATGATACCGCGAGACCCACGCTCACCGGCTCCAGATTTAT
CAGCAATAAACCAGCCAGCCGGAAGGGCCGAGCGCAGAAGTGGTCCTGCAACTTTATCCGCCTCCATCCA
GTCTATTAATTGTTGCCGGGAAGCTAGAGTAAGTAGTTCGCCAGTTAATAGTTTGCGCAACGTTGTTGCC
ATTGCTACAGGCATCGTGGTGTCACGCTCGTCGTTTGGTATGGCTTCATTCAGCTCCGGTTCCCAACGAT
CAAGGCGAGTTACATGATCCCCCATGTTGTGCAAAAAAGCGGTTAGCTCCTTCGGTCCTCCGATCGTTGT
CAGAAGTAAGTTGGCCGCAGTGTTATCACTCATGGTTATGGCAGCACTGCATAATTCTCTTACTGTCATG
CCATCCGTAAGATGCTTTTCTGTGACTGGTGAGTACTCAACCAAGTCATTCTGAGAATAGTGTATGCGGC
GACCGAGTTGCTCTTGCCCGGCGTCAATACGGGATAATACCGCGCCACATAGCAGAACTTTAAAAGTGCT
CATCATTGGAAAACGTTCTTCGGGGCGAAAACTCTCAAGGATCTTACCGCTGTTGAGATCCAGTTCGATG
TAACCCACTCGTGCACCCAACTGATCTTCAGCATCTTTTACTTTCACCAGCGTTTCTGGGTGAGCAAAAA
CAGGAAGGCAAAATGCCGCAAAAAAGGGAATAAGGGCGACACGGAAATGTTGAATACTCATACTCTTCCT
TTTTCAATATTATTGAAGCATTTATCAGGGTTATTGTCTCATGAGCGGATACATATTTGAATGTATTTAG
AAAAATAAACAAATAGGGGTTCCGCGCACATTTCCCCGAAAAGTGCCACCTGACGTC
