>Addgene plasmid #71107 | pDEST-FRT-TO-GFP-PALB2 KR | addgene partial sequence | sequence record 128818 | CMV-F 5'-CGCAAATGGGCGGTAGGCGTG-3'
AGTGATAGAGATCTCCCTATCAGTGATAGAGATCGTCGACGAGCTCGTTTAGTGAACCGTCAGATCGCCT
GGAGACGCCATCCACGCTGTTTTGACCTCCATAGAAGACACCGGGACCGATCCAGCCTCCGGACTCTAGC
GTTTAAACTTAAGCTTGGTACCATGGTGAGCAAGGGCGAGGAGCTGTTCACCGGGGTGGTGCCCATCCTG
GTCGAGCTGGACGGCGACGTAAACGGCCACAAGTTCAGCGTGTCCGGCGAGGGCGAGGGCGATGCCACCT
ACGGCAAGCTGACCCTGAAGTTCATCTGCACCACCGGCAAGCTGCCCGTGCCCTGGCCCACCCTCGTGAC
CACCCTGACCTACGGCGTGCAGTGCTTCAGCCGCTACCCCGACCACATGAAGCAGCACGACTTCTTCAAG
TCCGCCATGCCCGAAGGCTACGTCCAGGAGCGCACCATCTTCTTCAAGGACGACGGCAACTACAAGACCC
GCGCCGAGGTGAAGTTCGAGGGCGACACCCTGGTGAACCGCATCGAGCTGAAGGGCATCGACTTCAAGGA
GGACGGCAACATCCTGGGGCACAAGCTGGAGTACAACTACAACAGCCACAACGTCTATATCATGGCCGAC
AAGCAGAAGAACGGCATCAAGGTGAACTTCAAGATCCGCCACAACATCGAGGACGGCAGCGTGCAGCTCG
CCGACCACTACCAGCAGAACACCCCCATCGGCGACGGCCCCGTGCTGCTGCCCGACAACCACTACCTGAG
CACC
