>Addgene plasmid #71107 | pDEST-FRT-TO-GFP-PALB2 KR | addgene partial sequence | sequence record 129542 | SV40pA-R 5'-GAAATTTGTGATGCTATTGC-3'
ACAGTTGGGGTGGGCGAAGAACTCCAGCATGAGATCCCCGCGCTGGAGGATCATCCAGCCGGCGTCCCGG
AAAACGATTCCGAAGCCCAACCTTTCATAGAAGGCGGCGGTGGAATCGAAATCTCGTAGTACGTGCTATT
CCTTTGCCCTCGGACGAGTGCTGGGGCGTCGGTTTCCACTATCGGCGAGTACTTCTACACAGCCATCGGT
CCAGACGGCCGCGCTTCTGCGGGCGATTTGTGTACGCCCGACAGTCCCGGCTCCGGATCGGACGATTGCG
TCGCATCGACCCTGCGCCCAAGCTGCATCATCGAAATTGCCGTCAACCAAGCTCTGATAGAGTTGGTCAA
GACCAATGCGGAGCATATACGCCCGGAGCCGCGGCGATCCTGCAAGCTCCGGATGCCTCCGCTCGAAGTA
GCGCGTCTGCTGCTCCATACAAGCCAACCACGGCCTCCAGAAGAAGATGTTGGCGACCTCGTATTGGGAA
TCCCCGAACATCGCCTCGCTCCAGTCAATGACCGCTGTTATGCGGCCATTGTCCGTCAGGACATTGTTGG
AGCCGAAATCCGCGTGCACGAGGTGCCGGACTTCGGGGCAGTCCTCGGCCCAAAGCATCAGCTCATCGAG
AGCCTGCGCGACGGACGCACTGACGGTGTCGTCCATCACAGTTTGCCAGTGATACACATGGGGATCAGCA
ATCGCGCATATGAAATCACGCCATGTAGTGTATTGACCGATTCCTTGCGGTCCGAATGGGCCGAACCCGC
TCGTCTGGCTAAGATCGGCCGCAGCGATCGCATCCATGGCCTCCGCGACCGGCTGCAGAACAGCG
