>Addgene plasmid #71107 | pDEST-FRT-TO-GFP-PALB2 KR | addgene partial sequence | sequence record 131598 | EGFP-C 5'-CATGGTCCTGCTGGAGTTCGTG-3'
AGGGCGCGCCCACAAGTTTGTACAAAAAAGCAGGCTCCACCATGGACGAGCCTCCCGGGAAGCCCCTCAG
CTGTGAGGAGAGGGAAAGGTTAAGGGAGAGATTAGCATTCTTGAGAAGGGAATACAGCAGGACACTAGCC
CGCCTTCAGCGTGCCCAAAGAGCTGAAAGGATTAGGCATTCTATTAAGAAAACAGTAGAAGAACAAGATT
GTTTGTCTCAGCAGGATCTCTCACCGCAGCTAAAACACTCAGAACCTAAAAATAAAATATGTGTTTATGA
CAAGTTACACATCAAAACCCATCTTGATGAAGAAACTGGAGAAAAGACATCTATCACACTTGATGTTGGG
CCTGAGTCCTTTAACCCTGGAGATGGCCCAGGAGGATTACCTATACAAAGAACAGATGACACCCAAGAAC
ATTTTCCCCACAGGGTCAGTGACCCTAGTGGTGAGCAAAAGCAGAAGCTGCCAAGCAGAAGAAAGAAGCA
GCAGAAGAGGACATTTATTTCACAGGAGAGAGACTGTGTCTTTGGCACTGATTCACTCAGATTGTCTGGG
AAAAGACTAAAGGAACAGGAAGAAATCAGTAGCAAAAATCCTGCTAGATCACCAGTAACTGAAATAAGAA
CTCACCTTTTAAGTCTTAAATCTGAACTTCCAGATTCTCCAGAACCAGTTACAGAAATTAATGAAGACAG
TGTATTAATTCCACCAACTGCCCAACCAGAAAAAGGTGTTGATACATTCCTAAGAAGACCTAATTTCACC
AGGGCGACTACAGTTCCTTTACAGACTCTATCAGATAGCGGTAGTAGTCAGCACCTTGAACACATTCCTC
CTAA
